>Addgene plasmid #41277 | TAL3103 | depositor partial sequence | sequence record 54916 | TAL3103 sequence 2430 bps
TCTAGAGCTAGCACCATGGACTACAAAGACCATGACGGTGATTATAAAGATCATGACATCGATTACAAGG
ATGACGATGACAAGATGGCCCCCAAGAAGAAGAGGAAGGTGGGCATTCACCGCGGGGTACCTATGGTGGA
CTTGAGGACACTCGGTTATTCGCAACAGCAACAGGAGAAAATCAAGCCTAAGGTCAGGAGCACCGTCGCG
CAACACCACGAGGCGCTTGTGGGGCATGGCTTCACTCATGCGCATATTGTCGCGCTTTCACAGCACCCTG
CGGCGCTTGGGACGGTGGCTGTCAAATACCAAGATATGATTGCGGCCCTGCCCGAAGCCACGCACGAGGC
AATTGTAGGGGTCGGTAAACAGTGGTCGGGAGCGCGAGCACTTGAGGCGCTGCTGACTGTGGCGGGTGAG
CTTAGGGGGCCTCCGCTCCAGCTCGACACCGGGCAGCTGCTGAAGATCGCGAAGAGAGGGGGAGTAACAG
CGGTAGAGGCAGTGCACGCCTGGCGCAATGCGCTCACCGGGGCCCCCTTGAACCTGACCCCAGACCAGGT
AGTCGCAATCGCGTCACATGACGGGGGAAAGCAAGCCCTGGAAACCGTGCAAAGGTTGTTGCCGGTCCTT
TGTCAAGACCACGGCCTTACACCGGAGCAAGTCGTGGCCATTGCATCCCACGACGGTGGCAAACAGGCTC
TTGAGACGGTTCAGAGACTTCTCCCAGTTCTCTGTCAAGCCCACGGGCTGACTCCCGATCAAGTTGTAGC
GATTGCGTCGCATGACGGAGGGAAACAAGCATTGGAGACTGTCCAACGGCTCCTTCCCGTGTTGTGTCAA
GCCCACGGTTTGACGCCTGCACAAGTGGTCGCCATCGCCAGCCATGATGGCGGTAAGCAGGCGCTGGAAA
CAGTACAGCGCCTGCTGCCTGTACTGTGCCAGGATCATGGACTGACCCCAGACCAGGTAGTCGCAATCGC
GTCGAACATTGGGGGAAAGCAAGCCCTGGAAACCGTGCAAAGGTTGTTGCCGGTCCTTTGTCAAGACCAC
GGCCTTACACCGGAGCAAGTCGTGGCCATTGCAAGCAACATCGGTGGCAAACAGGCTCTTGAGACGGTTC
AGAGACTTCTCCCAGTTCTCTGTCAAGCCCACGGGCTGACTCCCGATCAAGTTGTAGCGATTGCGAATAA
CAATGGAGGGAAACAAGCATTGGAGACTGTCCAACGGCTCCTTCCCGTGTTGTGTCAAGCCCACGGTTTG
ACGCCTGCACAAGTGGTCGCCATCGCCAGCCATGATGGCGGTAAGCAGGCGCTGGAAACAGTACAGCGCC
TGCTGCCTGTACTGTGCCAGGATCATGGACTGACCCCAGACCAGGTAGTCGCAATCGCGTCGAACATTGG
GGGAAAGCAAGCCCTGGAAACCGTGCAAAGGTTGTTGCCGGTCCTTTGTCAAGACCACGGCCTTACACCG
GAGCAAGTCGTGGCCATTGCAAGCAACATCGGTGGCAAACAGGCTCTTGAGACGGTTCAGAGACTTCTCC
CAGTTCTCTGTCAAGCCCACGGGCTGACTCCCGATCAAGTTGTAGCGATTGCGTCGAACATTGGAGGGAA
ACAAGCATTGGAGACTGTCCAACGGCTCCTTCCCGTGTTGTGTCAAGCCCACGGTTTGACGCCTGCACAA
GTGGTCGCCATCGCCAACAACAACGGCGGTAAGCAGGCGCTGGAAACAGTACAGCGCCTGCTGCCTGTAC
TGTGCCAGGATCATGGACTGACCCCAGACCAGGTAGTCGCAATCGCGAACAATAATGGGGGAAAGCAAGC
CCTGGAAACCGTGCAAAGGTTGTTGCCGGTCCTTTGTCAAGACCACGGCCTTACACCGGAGCAAGTCGTG
GCCATTGCATCCCACGACGGTGGCAAACAGGCTCTTGAGACGGTTCAGAGACTTCTCCCAGTTCTCTGTC
AAGCCCACGGGCTGACTCCCGATCAAGTTGTAGCGATTGCGTCCAACGGTGGAGGGAAACAAGCATTGGA
GACTGTCCAACGGCTCCTTCCCGTGTTGTGTCAAGCCCACGGTTTGACGCCTGCACAAGTGGTCGCCATC
GCCTCGAATGGCGGCGGTAAGCAGGCGCTGGAAACAGTACAGCGCCTGCTGCCTGTACTGTGCCAGGATC
ATGGACTGACACCCGAACAGGTGGTCGCCATTGCTTCCCACGACGGAGGACGGCCAGCCTTGGAGTCCAT
CGTAGCCCAATTGTCCAGGCCCGATCCCGCGTTGGCTGCGTTAACGAATGACCATCTGGTGGCGTTGGCA
TGTCTTGGTGGACGACCCGCGCTCGATGCAGTCAAAAAGGGTCTGCCTCATGCTCCCGCATTGATCAAAA
GAACCAACCGGCGGATTCCCGAGAGAACTTCCCATCGAGTCGCGGGATCC
