>Addgene plasmid #41277 | TAL3103 | addgene partial sequence | sequence record 56088 | JDS-TALEN-F 5'-TAGGGGTCGGTAAACAGTGG-3'
TGTGGCGGGTGAGCTTAGGGGGCCTCCGCTCCAGCTCGACACCGGGCAGCTGCTGAAGATCGCGAAGAGA
GGGGGAGTAACAGCGGTAGAGGCAGTGCACGCCTGGCGCAATGCGCTCACCGGGGCCCCCTTGAACCTGA
CCCCAGACCAGGTAGTCGCAATCGCGTCACATGACGGGGGAAAGCAAGCCCTGGAAACCGTGCAAAGGTT
GTTGCCGGTCCTTTGTCAAGACCACGGCCTTACACCGGAGCAAGTCGTGGCCATTGCATCCCACGACGGT
GGCAAACAGGCTCTTGAGACGGTTCAGAGACTTCTCCCAGTTCTCTGTCAAGCCCACGGGCTGACTCCCG
ATCAAGTTGTAGCGATTGCGTCGCATGACGGAGGGAAACAAGCATTGGAGACTGTCCAACGGCTCCTTCC
CGTGTTGTGTCAAGCCCACGGTTTGACGCCTGCACAAGTGGTCGCCATCGCCAGCCATGATGGCGGTAAG
CAGGCGCTGGAAACAGTACAGCGCCTGCTGCCTGTACTGTGCCAGGATCATGGACTGACCCCAGACCAGG
TAGTCGCAATCGCGTCGAACATTGGGGGAAAGCAAGCCCTGGAAACCGTGCAAAGGTTGTTGCCGGTCCT
TTGTCAAGACCACGGCCTTACACCGGAGCAAGTCGTGGCCATTGCAAGCAACATCGGTGGCAAACAGGCT
CTTGAGACGGTTCAGAGACTTCTCCCAGTTCTCTGTCAAGCCCACGGGCTGACTCCCGATCAAGTTGTAG
CGATTGCGAATAACAATGGAGGGAAACAAGCATTGGAGACTGTCCAACGGCTCCTTCCCGTGTTGTGTCA
AGCCCACGGTTTGACGCCTGCACAAGTGGTCGCCATCGCCAGCCATGATGGCGGTAAGC
