[The description below was written by a language model from this plasmid's Addgene catalogue record.]
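Description:
TAL3103 is a TALEN expression plasmid built on the JDS71 backbone, a vector of about 6.4 kb catalogued as a mammalian expression plasmid that also carries a T7 promoter. It is maintained in E. coli as a high-copy plasmid under ampicillin selection. The roughly 1.6 kb insert, named ZebrafishCommunity-ippk-Right, is not the zebrafish ippk gene itself. It encodes an engineered array of TAL effector repeats designed to recognise a specific 18-nucleotide site in the zebrafish ippk locus (also known as ipk1). The array was introduced by restriction cloning in a way that destroyed the flanking cloning sites.

The backbone supplies the remaining parts of the nuclease. An N-terminal 3X FLAG tag allows detection of the protein, and a wild-type FokI cleavage domain is fused to the C-terminus of the TAL repeat array. Expression in cultured cells is driven by the CMV promoter. The T7 designation indicates that the same coding region can be transcribed in vitro to make mRNA, the usual route for delivering TALENs into zebrafish embryos, although the record does not describe this step. FokI cuts only as a dimer, so this "Right" monomer is meant to be used with a matching "Left" TALEN that binds the opposite half-site. Together they produce a double-strand break whose error-prone repair can disrupt ippk.

The associated work concerns targeted gene disruption in somatic zebrafish cells, which is consistent with this use. No feature table was provided, so elements such as the replication origin and polyadenylation signal are not documented here, although the listed sequencing primers suggest a BGH terminator region. The depositor recommends checking the plasmid by diagnostic digest before use.
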