Addgene plasmid #41277: TAL3103
Depositing lab: Keith Joung. Depositing organization: Massachusetts General Hospital. Publication: Targeted gene disruption in somatic zebrafish cells using engineered TALENs. Sander JD, Cade L, Khayter C, Reyon D, Peterson RT, Joung JK, Yeh JR. Nat Biotechnol. 2011 Aug 5;29(8):697-8. doi: 10.1038/nbt.1934. PubMed 21822241.
Backbone
  Vector backbone: JDS71
  Backbone manufacturer: Addgene plasmid #32287
  Backbone size w/o insert (bp): 6447
  Vector type: Mammalian Expression ; T7
Growth in bacteria
  Bacterial resistance: Ampicillin, 100 μg/mL
  Growth temperature: 37°C
  Growth strain: XL1 Blue
  Copy number: High Copy
Gene/Insert
  Gene/Insert name: ZebrafishCommunity-ippk-Right (alt name: ippk)
  Species: D. rerio (zebrafish)
  Insert size (bp): 1640
  Entrez Gene: ippk (a.k.a. ipk1, ipk1l, zgc:110769, si:dkey-42i9.3)
  Promoter: CMV
  Tag / fusion protein: 3X Flag (N terminal on backbone); WT FOKI (C terminal on backbone)
  Cloning method: Restriction Enzyme; 5′ cloning site N/A (destroyed during cloning); 3′ cloning site N/A (destroyed during cloning)
  Sequencing primers: 5′ CMV-F; 3′ BGH-rev
Terms and licenses: Academic/Nonprofit Terms; Industry Terms: Not Available to Industry
Depositor comments: Target binding site: TCCCCAAGCAAAGGCTTC It is strongly recommended that users perform a diagnostic digest to verify this plasmid prior to use. For example, a double digest of the plasmid with BamHI and KpnI should result in two bands at 2.3kb and 5.8kb.
How to cite: TAL3103 was a gift from Keith Joung (Addgene plasmid # 41277 ; http://n2t.net/addgene:41277 ; RRID:Addgene_41277)
